>Addgene plasmid #76708 | RAF1 gRNA (BRDN0001146172) | addgene full sequence | sequence record 186350 | Addgene Assembled Sequence
CCCGGGTGCAAAGATGGATAAAGTTTTAAACAGAGAGGAATCTTTGCAGCTAATGGACCTTCTAGGTCTT
GAAAGGAGTGGGAATTGGCTCCGGTGCCCGTCAGTGGGCAGAGCGCACATCGCCCACAGTCCCCGAGAAG
TTGGGGGGAGGGGTCGGCAATTGATCCGGTGCCTAGAGAAGGTGGCGCGGGGTAAACTGGGAAAGTGATG
TCGTGTACTGGCTCCGCCTTTTTCCCGAGGGTGGGGGAGAACCGTATATAAGTGCAGTAGTCGCCGTGAA
CGTTCTTTTTCGCAACGGGTTTGCCGCCAGAACACAGGTAAGTGCCGTGTGTGGTTCCCGCGGGCCTGGC
CTCTTTACGGGTTATGGCCCTTGCGTGCCTTGAATTACTTCCACCTGGCTGCAGTACGTGATTCTTGATC
CCGAGCTTCGGGTTGGAAGTGGGTGGGAGAGTTCGAGGCCTTGCGCTTAAGGAGCCCCTTCGCCTCGTGC
TTGAGTTGAGGCCTGGCCTGGGCGCTGGGGCCGCCGCGTGCGAATCTGGTGGCACCTTCGCGCCTGTCTC
GCTGCTTTCGATAAGTCTCTAGCCATTTAAAATTTTTGATGACCTGCTGCGACGCTTTTTTTCTGGCAAG
ATAGTCTTGTAAATGCGGGCCAAGATCTGCACACTGGTATTTCGGTTTTTGGGGCCGCGGGCGGCGACGG
GGCCCGTGCGTCCCAGCGCACATGTTCGGCGAGGCGGGGCCTGCGAGCGCGGCCACCGAGAATCGGACGG
GGGTAGTCTCAAGCTGGCCGGCCTGCTCTGGTGCCTGGCCTCGCGCCGCCGTGTATCGCCCCGCCCTGGG
CGGCAAGGCTGGCCCGGTCGGCACCAGTTGCGTGAGCGGAAAGATGGCCGCTTCCCGGCCCTGCTGCAGG
GAGCTCAAAATGGAGGACGCGGCGCTCGGGAGAGCGGGCGGGTGAGTCACCCACACAAAGGAAAAGGGCC
TTTCCGTCCTCAGCCGTCGCTTCATGTGACTCCACGGAGTACCGGGCGCCGTCCAGGCACCTCGATTAGT
TCTCGAGCTTTTGGAGTACGTCGTCTTTAGGTTGGGGGGAGGGGTTTTATGCGATGGAGTTTCCCCACAC
TGAGTGGGTGGAGACTGAAGTTAGGCCAGCTTGGCACTTGATGTAATTCTCCTTGGAATTTGCCCTTTTT
GAGTTTGGATCTTGGTTCATTCTCAAGCCTCAGACAGTGGTTCAAAGTTTTTTTCTTCCATTTCAGGTGT
CGTGACGTACGGCCACCATGACCGAGTACAAGCCCACGGTGCGCCTCGCCACCCGCGACGACGTCCCCAG
GGCCGTACGCACCCTCGCCGCCGCGTTCGCCGACTACCCCGCCACGCGCCACACCGTCGATCCGGACCGC
CACATCGAGCGGGTCACCGAGCTGCAAGAACTCTTCCTCACGCGCGTCGGGCTCGACATCGGCAAGGTGT
GGGTCGCGGACGACGGCGCCGCCGTGGCGGTCTGGACCACGCCGGAGAGCGTCGAAGCGGGGGCGGTGTT
CGCCGAGATCGGCCCGCGCATGGCCGAGTTGAGCGGTTCCCGGCTGGCCGCGCAGCAACAGATGGAAGGC
CTCCTGGCGCCGCACCGGCCCAAGGAGCCCGCGTGGTTCCTGGCCACCGTCGGAGTCTCGCCCGACCACC
AGGGCAAGGGTCTGGGCAGCGCCGTCGTGCTCCCCGGAGTGGAGGCGGCCGAGCGCGCCGGGGTGCCCGC
CTTCCTGGAGACCTCCGCGCCCCGCAACCTCCCCTTCTACGAGCGGCTCGGCTTCACCGTCACCGCCGAC
GTCGAGGTGCCCGAAGGACCGCGCACCTGGTGCATGACCCGCAAGCCCGGTGCCTGAACGCGTTAAGTCG
ACAATCAACCTCTGGATTACAAAATTTGTGAAAGATTGACTGGTATTCTTAACTATGTTGCTCCTTTTAC
GCTATGTGGATACGCTGCTTTAATGCCTTTGTATCATGCTATTGCTTCCCGTATGGCTTTCATTTTCTCC
TCCTTGTATAAATCCTGGTTGCTGTCTCTTTATGAGGAGTTGTGGCCCGTTGTCAGGCAACGTGGCGTGG
TGTGCACTGTGTTTGCTGACGCAACCCCCACTGGTTGGGGCATTGCCACCACCTGTCAGCTCCTTTCCGG
GACTTTCGCTTTCCCCCTCCCTATTGCCACGGCGGAACTCATCGCCGCCTGCCTTGCCCGCTGCTGGACA
GGGGCTCGGCTGTTGGGCACTGACAATTCCGTGGTGTTGTCGGGGAAATCATCGTCCTTTCCTTGGCTGC
TCGCCTGTGTTGCCACCTGGATTCTGCGCGGGACGTCCTTCTGCTACGTCCCTTCGGCCCTCAATCCAGC
GGACCTTCCTTCCCGCGGCCTGCTGCCGGCTCTGCGGCCTCTTCCGCGTCTTCGCCTTCGCCCTCAGACG
AGTCGGATCTCCCTTTGGGCCGCCTCCCCGCGTCGACTTTAAGACCAATGACTTACAAGGCAGCTGTAGA
TCTTAGCCACTTTTTAAAAGAAAAGGGGGGACTGGAAGGGCTAATTCACTCCCAACGAAGACAAGATCTG
CTTTTTGCTTGTACTGGGTCTCTCTGGTTAGACCAGATCTGAGCCTGGGAGCTCTCTGGCTAACTAGGGA
ACCCACTGCTTAAGCCTCAATAAAGCTTGCCTTGAGTGCTTCAAGTAGTGTGTGCCCGTCTGTTGTGTGA
CTCTGGTAACTAGAGATCCCTCAGACCCTTTTAGTCAGTGTGGAAAATCTCTAGCAGTACGTATAGTAGT
TCATGTCATCTTATTATTCAGTATTTATAACTTGCAAAGAAATGAATATCAGAGAGTGAGAGGAACTTGT
TTATTGCAGCTTATAATGGTTACAAATAAAGCAATAGCATCACAAATTTCACAAATAAAGCATTTTTTTC
ACTGCATTCTAGTTGTGGTTTGTCCAAACTCATCAATGTATCTTATCATGTCTGGCTCTAGCTATCCCGC
CCCTAACTCCGCCCATCCCGCCCCTAACTCCGCCCAGTTCCGCCCATTCTCCGCCCCATGGCTGACTAAT
TTTTTTTATTTATGCAGAGGCCGAGGCCGCCTCGGCCTCTGAGCTATTCCAGAAGTAGTGAGGAGGCTTT
TTTGGAGGCCTAGGGACGTACCCAATTCGCCCTATAGTGAGTCGTATTACGCGCGCTCACTGGCCGTCGT
TTTACAACGTCGTGACTGGGAAAACCCTGGCGTTACCCAACTTAATCGCCTTGCAGCACATCCCCCTTTC
GCCAGCTGGCGTAATAGCGAAGAGGCCCGCACCGATCGCCCTTCCCAACAGTTGCGCAGCCTGAATGGCG
AATGGG
[124 nt withheld, positions 3367-3490]
C
[91 nt withheld, positions 3492-3582]
A
[49 nt withheld, positions 3584-3632]
CCTTTGACGTTGGAGTCCACGTTCTTT
[37 nt withheld, positions 3660-3696]
ACCCTATCTCGGTCTATTCTTTTGATTTATAAGGGATTTTGCCGATTTCGGCCTATTGGTTAAAAAATGA
GCTGATTTAACAAAAATTTAACGCGAATTTTAACAAAATATTAACGCTTACAATTTAGGTGGCACTTTTC
GGGGAAATGTGCGCGGAACCCCTATTTGTTTATTTTTCTAAATACATTCAAATATGTATCCGCTCATGAG
ACAATAACCCTGATAAATGCTTCAATAATATTGAAAAAGGAAGAGTATGAGTATTCAACATTTCCGTGTC
GCCCTTATTCCCTTTTTTGCGGCATTTTGCCTTCCTGTTTTTGCTCACCCAGAAACGCTGGTGAAAGTAA
AAGATGCTGAAGATCAGTTGGGTGCACGAGTGGGTTACATCGAACTGGATCTCAACAGCGGTAAGATCCT
TGAGAGTTTTCGCCCCGAAGAACGTTTTCCAATGATGAGCACTTTTAAAGTTCTGCTATGTGGCGCGGTA
TTATCCCGTATTGACGCCGGGCAAGAGCAACTCGGTCGCCGCATACACTATTCTCAGAATGACTTGGTTG
AGTACTCACCAGTCACAGAAAAGCATCTTACGGATGGCATGACAGTAAGAGAATTATGCAGTGCTGCCAT
AACCATGAGTGATAACACTGCGGCCAACTTACTTCTGACAACGATCGGAGGACCGAAGGAGCTAACCGCT
TTTTTGCACAACATGGGGGATCATGTAACTCGCCTTGATCGTTGGGAACCGGAGCTGAATGAAGCCATAC
CAAACGACGAGCGTGACACCACGATGCCTGTAGCAATGGCAACAACGTTGCGCAAACTATTAACTGGCGA
ACTACTTACTCTAGCTTCCCGGCAACAATTAATAGACTGGATGGAGGCGGATAAAGTTGCAGGACCACTT
CTGCGCTCGGCCCTTCCGGCTGGCTGGTTTATTGCTGATAAATCTGGAGCCGGTGAGCGTGGGTCTCGCG
GTATCATTGCAGCACTGGGGCCAGATGGTAAGCCCTCCCGTATCGTAGTTATCTACACGACGGGGAGTCA
GGCAACTATGGATGAACGAAATAGACAGATCGCTGAGATAGGTGCCTCACTGATTAAGCATTGGTAACTG
TCAGACCAAGTTTACTCATATATACTTTAGATTGATTTAAAACTTCATTTTTAATTTAAAAGGATCTAGG
TGAAGATCCTTTTTGATAATCTCATGACCAAAATCCCTTAACGTGAGTTTTCGTTCCACTGAGCGTCAGA
CCCCGTAGAAAAGATCAAAGGATCTTCTTGAGATCCTTTTTTTCTGCGCGTAATCTGCTGCTTGCAAACA
AAAAAACCACCGCTACCAGCGGTGGTTTGTTTGCCGGATCAAGAGCTACCAACTCTTTTTCCGAAGGTAA
CTGGCTTCAGCAGAGCGCAGATACCAAATACTGTTCTTCTAGTGTAGCCGTAGTTAGGCCACCACTTCAA
GAACTCTGTAGCACCGCCTACATACCTCGCTCTGCTAATCCTGTTACCAGTGGCTGCTGCCAGTGGCGAT
AAGTCGTGTCTTACCGGGTTGGACTCAAGACGATAGTTACCGGATAAGGCGCAGCGGTCGGGCTGAACGG
GGGGTTCGTGCACACAGCCCAGCTTGGAGCGAACGACCTACACCGAACTGAGATACCTACAGCGTGAGCT
ATGAGAAAGCGCCACGCTTCCCGAAGGGAGAAAGGCGGACAGGTATCCGGTAAGCGGCAGGGTCGGAACA
GGAGAGCGCACGAGGGAGCTTCCAGGGGGAAACGCCTGGTATCTTTATAGTCCTGTCGGGTTTCGCCACC
TCTGACTTGAGCGTCGATTTTTGTGATGCTCGTCAGGGGGGCGGAGCCTATGGAAAAACGCCAGCAACGC
GGCCTTTTTACGGTTCCTGGCCTTTTGCTGGCCTTTTGCTCACATGTTCTTTCCTGCGTTATCCCCTGAT
TCTGTGGATAACCGTATTACCGCCTTTGAGTGAGCTGATACCGCTCGCCGCAGCCGAACGACCGAGCGCA
GCGAGTCAGTGAGCGAGGAAGCGGAAGAGCGCCCAATACGCAAACCGCCTCTCCCCGCGCGTTGGCCGAT
TCATTAATGCAGCTGGCACGACAGGTTTCCCGACTGGAAAGCGGGCAGTGAGCGCAACGCAATTAATGTG
AGTTAGCTCACTCATTAGGCACCCCAGGCTTTACACTTTATGCTTCCGGCTCGTATGTTGTGTGGAATTG
TGAGCGGATAACAATTTCACACAGGAAACAGCTATGACCATGATTACGCCAAGCGCGCAATTAACCCTCA
CTAAAGGGAACAAAAGCTGGAGCTGCAAGCTTAATGTAGTCTTATGCAATACTCTTGTAGTCTTGCAACA
TGGTAACGATGAGTTAGCAACATGCCTTACAAGGAGAGAAAAAGCACCGTGCATGCCGATTGGTGGAAGT
AAGGTGGTACGATCGTGCCTTATTAGGAAGGCAACAGACGGGTCTGACATGGATTGGACGAACCACTGAA
TTGCCGCATTGCAGAGATATTGTATTTAAGTGCCTAGCTCGATACATAAACGGGTCTCTCTGGTTAGACC
AGATCTGAGCCTGGGAGCTCTCTGGCTAACTAGGGAACCCACTGCTTAAGCCTCAATAAAGCTTGCCTTG
AGTGCTTCAAGTAGTGTGTGCCCGTCTGTTGTGTGACTCTGGTAACTAGAGATCCCTCAGACCCTTTTAG
TCAGTGTGGAAAATCTCTAGCAGTGGCGCCCGAACAGGGACTTGAAAGCGAAAGGGAAACCAGAGGAGCT
CTCTCGACGCAGGACTCGGCTTGCTGAAGCGCGCACGGCAAGAGGCGAGGGGCGGCGACTGGTGAGTACG
CCAAAAATTTTGACTAGCGGAGGCTAGAAGGAGAGAGATGGGTGCGAGAGCGTCAGTATTAAGCGGGGGA
GAATTAGATCGCGATGGGAAAAAATTCGGTTAAGGCCAGGGGGAAAGAAAAAATATAAATTAAAACATAT
AGTATGGGCAAGCAGGGAGCTAGAACGATTCGCAGTTAATCCTGGCCTGTTAGAAACATCAGAAGGCTGT
AGACAAATACTGGGACAGCTACAACCATCCCTTCAGACAGGATCAGAAGAACTTAGATCATTATATAATA
CAGTAGCAACCCTCTATTGTGTGCATCAAAGGATAGAGATAAAAGACACCAAGGAAGCTTTAGACAAGAT
AGAGGAAGAGCAAAACAAAAGTAAGACCACCGCACAGCAAGCGGCCGCTGATCTTCAGACCTGGAGGAGG
AGATATGAGGGACAATTGGAGAAGTGAATTATATAAATATAAAGTAGTAAAAATTGAACCATTAGGAGTA
GCACCCACCAAGGCAAAGAGAAGAGTGGTGCAGAGAGAAAAAAGAGCAGTGGGAATAGGAGCTTTGTTCC
TTGGGTTCTTGGGAGCAGCAGGAAGCACTATGGGCGCAGCGTCAATGACGCTGACGGTACAGGCCAGACA
ATTATTGTCTGGTATAGTGCAGCAGCAGAACAATTTGCTGAGGGCTATTGAGGCGCAACAGCATCTGTTG
CAACTCACAGTCTGGGGCATCAAGCAGCTCCAGGCAAGAATCCTGGCTGTGGAAAGATACCTAAAGGATC
AACAGCTCCTGGGGATTTGGGGTTGCTCTGGAAAACTCATTTGCACCACTGCTGTGCCTTGGAATGCTAG
TTGGAGTAATAAATCTCTGGAACAGATTTGGAATCACACGACCTGGATGGAGTGGGACAGAGAAATTAAC
AATTACACAAGCTTAATACACTCCTTAATTGAAGAATCGCAAAACCAGCAAGAAAAGAATGAACAAGAAT
TATTGGAATTAGATAAATGGGCAAGTTTGTGGAATTGGTTTAACATAACAAATTGGCTGTGGTATATAAA
ATTATTCATAATGATAGTAGGAGGCTTGGTAGGTTTAAGAATAGTTTTTGCTGTACTTTCTATAGTGAAT
AGAGTTAGGCAGGGATATTCACCATTATCGTTTCAGACCCACCTCCCAACCCCGAGGGGACCCAGAGAGG
GCCTATTTCCCATGATTCCTTCATATTTGCATATACGATACAAGGCTGTTAGAGAGATAATTAGAATTAA
TTTGACTGTAAACACAAAGATATTAGTACAAAATACGTGACGTAGAAAGTAATAATTTCTTGGGTAGTTT
GCAGTTTTAAAATTATGTTTTAAAATGGACTATCATATGCTTACCGTAACTTGAAAGTATTTCGATTTCT
TGGCTTTATATATCTTGTGGAAAGGACGAAACACCGGACCATGTGGACATTAGGTGGTTTTAGAGCTAGA
AATAGCAAGTTAAAATAAGGCTAGTCCGTTATCAACTTGAAAAAGTGGCACCGAGTCGGTGCTTTTTTAA
GCTTGGCGTAACTAGATCTTGAGACAAATGGCAGTATTCATCCACAATTTTAAAAGAAAAGGGGGGATTG
GGGGGTACAGTGCAGGGGAAAGAATAGTAGACATAATAGCAACAGACATACAAACTAAAGAATTACAAAA
ACAAATTACAAAAATTCAAAATTTTCGGGTTTATTACAGGGACAGCAGAGATCCACTTTGGCGCCGGCTC
GAGGGGG
Features (pLannotate 1.2.2; 29 found; start..end, strand, type, name):
     14..80      +  CDS            small t antigen (fragment): SV40 (simian virus 40) small t antigen
    106..317     +  promoter       EF-1α core promoter: core promoter for human elongation factor EF-1α
    318..1256    +  intron         EF-1α intron A: intron upstream of the start codon of human EF-1α
   1278..1877    +  CDS            PuroR (fragment): puromycin N-acetyltransferase; pac from Streptomyces; confers resistance to puromycin
   1893..2481    +  misc_feature   WPRE: woodchuck hepatitis virus posttranscriptional regulatory element
   2532..2551    +  misc_feature   cPPT/CTS (fragment): central polypurine tract and central termination sequence of HIV-1
   2553..2786    +  LTR            3' LTR (ΔU3): self-inactivating 3' long terminal repeat (LTR) from HIV-1
   2864..2985    +  polyA_signal   SV40 poly(A) signal: SV40 polyadenylation signal
   3025..3160    +  rep_origin     SV40 ori: SV40 origin of replication
   3181..3199    -  promoter       T7 promoter: promoter for bacteriophage T7 RNA polymerase
   3207..3362    +  CDS            lacZα (fragment): LacZα fragment of β-galactosidase; lacZ fragment
   3367..3795    +  rep_origin     f1 ori (sequence partly withheld): f1 bacteriophage origin of replication; arrow indicates direction of (+) strand synthesis
   3848..3952    +  promoter       AmpR promoter: bla
   3953..4813    +  CDS            AmpR: β-lactamase; bla; confers resistance to ampicillin, carbenicillin, and related antibiotics
   4984..5572    +  rep_origin     ori: high-copy-number ColE1/pMB1/pBR322/pUC origin of replication
   5755..5847    +  CDS            lacI (fragment): lac repressor; lacI; The lac repressor binds to the lac operator to inhibit transcription in E. coli. This inhibition can be relieved by adding lactose or isopropyl-β-D-thiogalactopyranoside (IPTG).
   5860..5881    +  protein_bind   CAP binding site: CAP binding activates transcription in the presence of cAMP. E. coli catabolite activator protein
   5896..5926    +  promoter       lac promoter: promoter for the E. coli lac operon
   5934..5950    +  protein_bind   lac operator: The lac repressor binds to the lac operator to inhibit transcription in E. coli. This inhibition can be relieved by adding lactose or isopropyl-β-D-thiogalactopyranoside (IPTG). lac repressor encoded by lacI
   5995..6013    +  promoter       T3 promoter: promoter for bacteriophage T3 RNA polymerase
   6041..6267    +  promoter       RSV promoter: Rous sarcoma virus enhancer/promoter
   6268..6448    +  LTR            5' LTR (truncated): truncated 5' long terminal repeat (LTR) from HIV-1
   6495..6620    +  misc_feature   HIV-1 Ψ: packaging signal of human immunodeficiency virus type 1
   6604..6967    +  CDS            HIV-1 gag (fragment): gag protein from human immunodeficiency virus 1; gag
   7113..7346    +  misc_feature   RRE: The Rev response element (RRE) of HIV-1 allows for Rev-dependent mRNA export from the nucleus to the cytoplasm.
   7723..7749    +  CDS            Rev (fragment): human immunodeficiency virus 1 (HIV-1) Rev protein; rev; enhances nuclear export of unspliced and incompletely spliced viral mRNAs
   7753..7993    +  promoter       U6 promoter: RNA polymerase III promoter for human U6 snRNA
   8023..8098    +  misc_RNA       gRNA scaffold: guide RNA scaffold for the Streptococcus pyogenes CRISPR/Cas9 system
   8154..8271    +  misc_feature   cPPT/CTS: central polypurine tract and central termination sequence of HIV-1
