[The description below was written by a language model from this plasmid's Addgene catalogue record and pLannotate feature annotations shown in this document.]
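Description:
RAF1 gRNA (BRDN0001146172) is a third-generation lentiviral CRISPR guide plasmid built on the lentiGuide-Puro backbone, carrying a single guide RNA directed against human RAF1 (also known as CRAF or c-Raf), designed against the NM_002880.3 reference transcript. The 8.3 kb plasmid is maintained in E. coli through a high-copy ColE1/pUC-type origin with ampicillin resistance (AmpR). It also retains an f1 origin and lac-derived remnants from the parental cloning vector.

The viral genome is transcribed in packaging cells from an RSV promoter fused to a truncated HIV-1 5' LTR, which removes the need for Tat. It is followed by the Ψ packaging signal with a partial gag sequence, the Rev response element for Rev-dependent nuclear export, and a cPPT/CTS element that aids nuclear import of the reverse-transcribed genome. The 3' LTR carries the ΔU3 deletion, making the integrated provirus self-inactivating, and an SV40 poly(A) signal and SV40 origin lie downstream of it.

There are two expression units between the LTRs. A human U6 RNA polymerase III promoter drives the RAF1-specific spacer joined to the Streptococcus pyogenes Cas9 gRNA scaffold. An EF-1α core promoter with its intron A drives the puromycin N-acetyltransferase gene for selection of transduced mammalian cells, with a WPRE to enhance transcript expression.

The plasmid does not encode Cas9, so it must be used with a separate Cas9 vector or in cells already expressing Cas9. It belongs to a human kinome gRNA collection and is suited to knocking out RAF1 in human cells.
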