Addgene plasmid #76708: RAF1 gRNA (BRDN0001146172)
Purpose: 3rd generation lentiviral gRNA plasmid targeting human RAF1
Depositing lab: John Doench & David Root. Depositing organization: Broad Institute. Publication: Optimized sgRNA design to maximize activity and minimize off-target effects of CRISPR-Cas9. Doench JG, Fusi N, Sullender M, Hegde M, Vaimberg EW, Donovan KF, Smith I, Tothova Z, Wilen C, Orchard R, Virgin HW, Listgarten J, Root DE. Nat Biotechnol. 2016 Jan 18. doi: 10.1038/nbt.3437. PubMed 26780180.
Backbone
  Vector backbone: lentiGuide-Puro
  Backbone manufacturer: Zhang Lab (Addgene plasmid # 52963)
  Vector type: Mammalian Expression, Lentiviral, CRISPR
  Selectable markers: Puromycin
Growth in bacteria
  Bacterial resistance: Ampicillin, 100 μg/mL
  Growth temperature: 37°C
  Growth strain: DH5alpha
  Copy number: High Copy
Gene/Insert
  Gene/Insert name: RAF1 (alt names: RAF1; NM_002880.3)
  gRNA/shRNA sequence: GACCATGTGGACATTAGGTG
  Species: H. sapiens (human)
  Entrez Gene: RAF1 (a.k.a. CMD1NN, CRAF, NS5, Raf-1, c-Raf)
  Promoter: hU6
  Cloning method: Unknown
  Sequencing primers: 5′ U6-F; 3′ pS2-R
Terms and licenses: Academic/Nonprofit Terms; Industry Terms: Not Available to Industry
Depositor comments: The gRNA was designed to target the following Genbank reference sequence(s): NM_002880.3. Note that this plasmid does NOT contain Cas9. It should be used in conjunction with lentiCas9-Blast (Addgene #52962) or otherwise with cell lines already expressing Cas9. Browse the full kinome gRNA library at http://www.addgene.org/pooled-library/broadgpp-human-kinome/ or visit http://www.broadinstitute.org/rnai/public/ for detailed protocols and information.
How to cite: RAF1 gRNA (BRDN0001146172) was a gift from John Doench & David Root (Addgene plasmid # 76708 ; http://n2t.net/addgene:76708 ; RRID:Addgene_76708)
