>Addgene plasmid #76708 | RAF1 gRNA (BRDN0001146172) | depositor partial sequence | sequence record 144168 | Target Sequence
GACCATGTGGACATTAGGTG
