>Addgene plasmid #76708 | RAF1 gRNA (BRDN0001146172) | addgene partial sequence | sequence record 186349 | hU6-F
GAAAGTAATAATTTCTTGGGTAGTTTGCAGTTTTAAAATTATGTTTTAAAATGGACTATCATATGCTTAC
CGTAACTTGAAAGTATTTCGATTTCTTGGCTTTATATATCTTGTGGAAAGGACGAAACACCGGACCATGT
GGACATTAGGTGGTTTTAGAGCTAGAAATAGCAAGTTAAAATAAGGCTAGTCCGTTATCAACTTGAAAAA
GTGGCACCGAGTCGGTGCTTTTTTAAGCTTGGCGTAACTAGATCTTGAGACAAATGGCAGTATTCATCCA
CAATTTTAAAAGAAAAGGGGGGATTGGGGGGTACAGTGCAGGGGAAAGAATAGTAGACATAATAGCAACA
GACATACAAACTAAAGAATTACAAAAACAAATTACAAAAATTCAAAATTTTCGGGTTTATTACAGGGACA
GCAGAGATCCACTTTGGCGCCGGCTCGAGGGGGCCCGGGTGCAAAGATGGATAAAGTTTTAAACAGAGAG
GAATCTTTGCAGCTAATGGACCTTCTAGGTCTTGAAAGGAGTGGGAATTGGCTCCGGTGCCCGTCAGTGG
GCAGAGCGCA
